Addgene plasmid #156683: pD649-HAsp-BTN2A2-Fc(DAPA)-AviTag-6xHis
Purpose: Mammalian expression of cell-surface protein extracellular domain fused to Fc(DAPA)-Avi-6xHis. Protein is secreted from cells.
Depositing lab: Chris Garcia. Depositing organization: Stanford University. Publication: A Human IgSF Cell-Surface Interactome Reveals a Complex Network of Protein-Protein Interactions. Wojtowicz WM, Vielmetter J, Fernandes RA, Siepe DH, Eastman CL, Chisholm GB, Cox S, Klock H, Anderson PW, Rue SM, Miller JJ, Glaser SM, Bragstad ML, Vance J, Lam AW, Lesley SA, Zinn K, Garcia KC. Cell. 2020 Aug 20;182(4):1027-1043.e17. doi: 10.1016/j.cell.2020.07.025. PubMed 32822567.
Backbone
  Vector backbone: pD649
  Backbone size w/o insert (bp): 6106
  Vector type: Mammalian Expression
Growth in bacteria
  Bacterial resistance: Ampicillin, 100 μg/mL
  Growth temperature: 37°C
  Growth strain: DH5alpha
  Copy number: High Copy
Gene/Insert
  Gene/Insert name: BTN2A2 (alt name: BT2A2)
  Species: H. sapiens (human)
  Insert size (bp): 699
  Mutation: Fc region of human IgG contains D265A and P329A mutations (DAPA)
  Entrez Gene: BTN2A2 (a.k.a. BT2.2, BTF2, BTN2.2)
  Promoter: CMV/SP6
  Tag / fusion protein: Fc(DAPA)-AviTag-6xHis (C terminal on backbone)
  Cloning method: Restriction Enzyme; 5′ cloning site GCGGCCGC (not destroyed); 3′ cloning site GGCGCGCC (not destroyed)
  Sequencing primers: 5′ ATTTAGGTGACACTATAG; 3′ CACGTACCAGTTGAACTTCACC
Resource information
  A portion of this plasmid was derived from a plasmid made by: synthesis by ThermoFisher
Terms and licenses: Academic/Nonprofit Terms; Industry Terms: Not Available to Industry
Depositor comments: Some plasmids in this collection may have an IS4-like element ISVsa5 family transposase upstream of the CMV promoter.
How to cite: pD649-HAsp-BTN2A2-Fc(DAPA)-AviTag-6xHis was a gift from Chris Garcia (Addgene plasmid # 156683 ; http://n2t.net/addgene:156683 ; RRID:Addgene_156683)
