[The description below was written by a language model from this plasmid's Addgene catalogue record and pLannotate feature annotations shown in this document.]
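Description:
pD649-HAsp-BTN2A2-Fc(DAPA)-AviTag-6xHis is a mammalian expression plasmid built on the pD649 backbone for producing the extracellular domain of human BTN2A2 (butyrophilin subfamily 2 member A2) as a secreted Fc fusion protein. In bacteria it is maintained at high copy from a ColE1/pUC-type origin and selected with ampicillin through a complete β-lactamase gene. The short kanamycin-resistance, lacZα, rrnB terminator and f1 ori matches in the annotation are only fragments and are probably not functional. The full sequence record is 6,805 nt, which matches the stated backbone plus the 699 bp insert.

Expression is driven by the CMV enhancer and immediate-early promoter, followed by a partial CMV intron A and an SP6 promoter, which provides a sequencing primer site and could in principle support in vitro transcription. The open reading frame begins with a signal peptide: "HAsp" in the name, although the annotation software scored this region as a partial match to an immunoglobulin heavy chain leader. The BTN2A2 ectodomain follows, cloned between retained NotI and AscI sites. It is fused in frame to a human IgG1 Fc carrying the D265A and P329A (DAPA) substitutions, which are generally used to reduce Fc effector interactions. An AviTag for site-specific biotinylation by BirA and a 6xHis tag for metal-affinity purification complete the fusion, and a bGH polyadenylation signal ends the transcript. A separate SV40/EM7 promoter cassette with a puromycin resistance gene (annotated as a near-complete fragment) and an SV40 poly(A) signal may allow selection in mammalian cells, though the record does not state this.

The construct belongs to a collection of cell-surface protein ectodomain vectors made for a human immunoglobulin-superfamily interactome screen. The depositor notes that some plasmids in the set may carry an IS4-like transposase insertion upstream of the CMV promoter; none is annotated here.
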