Features (pLannotate 1.2.2; 20 found; start..end, strand, type, name):
    119..143     -  CDS            KanR (fragment): aminoglycoside phosphotransferase; aph(3')-Ia; confers resistance to kanamycin
    254..842     +  rep_origin     ori: high-copy-number ColE1/pMB1/pBR322/pUC origin of replication
   1067..1084    +  terminator     rrnB T2 terminator (fragment): transcription terminator T2 from the E. coli rrnB gene
   1109..1128    -  CDS            lacZα (fragment): LacZα fragment of β-galactosidase; lacZ fragment
   1584..1600    +  protein_bind   lac operator: The lac repressor binds to the lac operator to inhibit transcription in E. coli. This inhibition can be relieved by adding lactose or isopropyl-β-D-thiogalactopyranoside (IPTG). lac repressor encoded by lacI
   1843..2146    +  enhancer       CMV enhancer: human cytomegalovirus immediate early enhancer
   2147..2350    +  promoter       CMV promoter: human cytomegalovirus (CMV) immediate early promoter
   2486..2529    +  intron         CMV intron (fragment): modified intron A from human cytomegalovirus
   2581..2599    +  promoter       SP6 promoter: promoter for bacteriophage SP6 RNA polymerase
   2603..2640    +  CDS            IgH signal sequence (fragment): signal sequence from the mouse immunoglobulin heavy chain variable region
   3124..4140    +  CDS            IGHG1: IGHG1_HUMAN - Experimental evidence at protein level: Swiss-Prot protein existence level 1. Constant region of immunoglobulin heavy chains. Immunoglobulins, also known as antibodies, are membrane-bound or secreted glycoproteins produced by B lymphocytes. In the recognition phase of humoral immunity, the membrane-bound immunoglobulins serve as receptors which, upon binding of a specific antigen, trigger the clonal expansion and differentiation of B lymphocytes into immunoglobulins- secreting plasma cells. Secreted immunoglobulins mediate the effector phase of humoral immunity, which results in
   4355..4466    +  polyA_signal   bGH poly(A) signal: bovine growth hormone polyadenylation signal
   4467..4575    +  rep_origin     f1 ori (fragment): f1 bacteriophage origin of replication; arrow indicates direction of (+) strand synthesis
   4589..4918    +  promoter       SV40 promoter: SV40 enhancer and early promoter
   4966..5013    +  promoter       EM7 promoter: synthetic bacterial promoter&nbsp
   5032..5631    +  CDS            PuroR (fragment): puromycin N-acetyltransferase; pac from Streptomyces; confers resistance to puromycin
   5641..5766    +  CDS            ble (fragment): BLE_KLEPN - Experimental evidence at protein level: Swiss-Prot protein existence level 1. Binding protein with a strong affinity to the bleomycin family of antibiotics. Binds to CL990; an antimitotic-antibiotic compound. From Klebsiella pneumoniae.
   5761..5882    +  polyA_signal   SV40 poly(A) signal: SV40 polyadenylation signal
   5935..6795    -  CDS            AmpR: β-lactamase; bla; confers resistance to ampicillin, carbenicillin, and related antibiotics
   6798..89      -  promoter       AmpR promoter (fragment) (across the origin): bla
>Addgene plasmid #156683 | pD649-HAsp-BTN2A2-Fc(DAPA)-AviTag-6xHis | depositor full sequence | sequence record 302475 | Full Sequence
TTTCAATATTATTGAAGCATTTATCAGGGTTATTGTCTCATGAGCGGATACATATTTGAATGTATTTAGA
AAAATAAACAAATAGGGGTCAGTGTTACAACCAATTAACCAATTCTGAACATTATCGCGAGCCCATTTAT
ACCTGAATATGGCTCATAACACCCCTTGCTCATGACCAAAATCCCTTAACGTGAGTTACGCGCGCGTCGT
TCCACTGAGCGTCAGACCCCGTAGAAAAGATCAAAGGATCTTCTTGAGATCCTTTTTTTCTGCGCGTAAT
CTGCTGCTTGCAAACAAAAAAACCACCGCTACCAGCGGTGGTTTGTTTGCCGGATCAAGAGCTACCAACT
CTTTTTCCGAAGGTAACTGGCTTCAGCAGAGCGCAGATACCAAATACTGTTCTTCTAGTGTAGCCGTAGT
TAGCCCACCACTTCAAGAACTCTGTAGCACCGCCTACATACCTCGCTCTGCTAATCCTGTTACCAGTGGC
TGCTGCCAGTGGCGATAAGTCGTGTCTTACCGGGTTGGACTCAAGACGATAGTTACCGGATAAGGCGCAG
CGGTCGGGCTGAACGGGGGGTTCGTGCACACAGCCCAGCTTGGAGCGAACGACCTACACCGAACTGAGAT
ACCTACAGCGTGAGCTATGAGAAAGCGCCACGCTTCCCGAAGGGAGAAAGGCGGACAGGTATCCGGTAAG
CGGCAGGGTCGGAACAGGAGAGCGCACGAGGGAGCTTCCAGGGGGAAACGCCTGGTATCTTTATAGTCCT
GTCGGGTTTCGCCACCTCTGACTTGAGCGTCGATTTTTGTGATGCTCGTCAGGGGGGCGGAGCCTATGGA
AAAACGCCAGCAACGCGGCCTTTTTACGGTTCCTGGCCTTTTGCTGGCCTTTTGCTCACATGTTCTTTCC
TGCGTTATCCCCTGATTCTGTGGATAACCGTATTACCGCCTTTGAGTGAGCTGATACCGCTCGCCGCAGC
CGAACGACCGAGCGCAGCGAGTCAGTGAGCGAGGAAGCGGAAGGCGAGAGTAGGGAACTGCCAGGCATCA
AACTAAGCAGAAGGCCCCTGACGGATGGCCTTTTTGCGTTTCTACAAACTCTTTCTGTGTTGTAAAACGA
CGGCCAGTCTTAAGCTCGGGCCCCCTGGGCGGTTCTGATAACGAGTAATCGTTAATCCGCAAATAACGTA
AAAACCCGCTTCGGCGGGTTTTTTTATGGGGGGAGTTTAGGGAAAGAGCATTTGTCAGAATATTTAAGGG
CGCCTGTCACTTTGCTTGATATATGAGAATTATTTAACCTTATAAATGAGAAAAAAGCAACGCACTTTAA
ATAAGATACGTTGCTTTTTCGATTGATGAACACCTATAATTAAACTATTCATCTATTATTTATGATTTTT
TGTATATACAATATTTCTAGTTTGTTAAAGAGAATTAAGAAAATAAATCTCGAAAATAATAAAGGGAAAA
TCAGTTTTTGATATCAAAATTATACATGTCAACGATAATACAAAATATAATACAAACTATAAGATGTTAT
CAGTATTTATTATCATTTAGAATAAATTTTGTGTCGCCCTTAATTGTGAGCGGATAACAATTACGAGCTT
CATGCACAGTGGCGTTGACTCAATATTGGCCATTAGCCATATTATTCATTGGTTATATAGCATAAATCAA
TATTGGCTATTGGCCATTGCATACGTTGTATCTATATCATAATATGTACATTTATATTGGCTCATGTCCA
ATATGACCGCCATGTTGGCATTGATTATTGACTAGTTATTAATAGTAATCAATTACGGGGTCATTAGTTC
ATAGCCCATATATGGAGTTCCGCGTTACATAACTTACGGTAAATGGCCCGCCTGGCTGACCGCCCAACGA
CCCCCGCCCATTGACGTCAATAATGACGTATGTTCCCATAGTAACGCCAATAGGGACTTTCCATTGACGT
CAATGGGTGGAGTATTTACGGTAAACTGCCCACTTGGCAGTACATCAAGTGTATCATATGCCAAGTACGC
CCCCTATTGACGTCAATGACGGTAAATGGCCCGCCTGGCATTATGCCCAGTACATGACCTTATGGGACTT
TCCTACTTGGCAGTACATCTACGTATTAGTCATCGCTATTACCATGGTGATGCGGTTTTGGCAGTACATC
AATGGGCGTGGATAGCGGTTTGACTCACGGGGATTTCCAAGTCTCCACCCCATTGACGTCAATGGGAGTT
TGTTTTGGCACCAAAATCAACGGGACTTTCCAAAATGTCGTAACAACTCCGCCCCATTGACGCAAATGGG
CGGTAGGCGTGTACGGTGGGAGGTCTATATAAGCAGAGCTCGTTTAGTGAACCGTCAGATCGCCTGGAGA
CGCCATCCACGCTGTTTTGACCTCCATAGAAGACACCGGGACCGATCCAGCCTCCGCGGCCGGGAACGGT
GCATTGGAACGCGGATTCCCCGTGCCAAGAGTGACGTAAGTACCGCCTATAGAGTCTATAGGCCCACCCC
CTTGGCTTCGTTAGAACGCGGCTACAATTAATACATAACCTTATGTATCATACACATACGATTTAGGTGA
CACTATAGAATAACATCCACTTTGCCTTTCTCTCCACAGGTGTCCACTCCCAGGTCCAACTGCACCTCGG
TTCTATCGAAAACGCGCCTGCTAGCGCCACCATGAAGACCATCATTGCCCTGAGCTACATCTTCTGCCTG
GTGTTCGCTGCGGCCGCCCAGTTTACAGTTGTGGGACCTGCCAATCCTATCCTGGCCATGGTCGGAGAGA
ACACCACACTGAGATGCCATCTGAGCCCCGAGAAGAACGCCGAGGATATGGAAGTGCGGTGGTTCAGAAG
CCAGTTCAGCCCTGCCGTGTTCGTGTACAAAGGCGGCAGAGAACGGACCGAGGAACAGATGGAAGAGTAC
CGGGGCAGAATCACCTTCGTGTCCAAGGACATCAACAGAGGCAGCGTGGCCCTGGTCATCCACAATGTGA
CAGCCCAAGAGAACGGCATCTACCGGTGCTACTTCCAAGAGGGCAGAAGCTACGACGAGGCCATCCTGAG
ACTGGTGGTTGCCGGACTGGGAAGCAAGCCCCTGATCGAGATTAAGGCCCAAGAGGATGGCAGCATCTGG
CTGGAATGTATCAGCGGCGGATGGTATCCTGAGCCTCTGACCGTTTGGAGAGATCCCTATGGCGAAGTGG
TGCCCGCTCTGAAAGAAGTGTCTATCGCCGACGCCGACGGCCTGTTTATGGTCACAACAGCCGTGATCAT
CCGGGACAAATACGTGCGGAATGTGTCCTGCAGCGTGAACAACACACTGCTGGGCCAAGAGAAAGAAACC
GTGATCTTCATCCCCGAGAGCTTCATGCCTAGCGCCTCTCCATGGATGGTGGCTCTGGCTGTGATTCTGA
CCGCTTCTCCCTGGATGGGCGCGCCGGGCGGCGACAAGACCCACACCTGCCCCCCCTGCCCAGCTCCAGA
ACTGCTGGGAGGGCCTTCCGTGTTCCTGTTCCCCCCCAAGCCCAAGGACACCCTGATGATCAGCAGGACC
CCCGAGGTGACCTGCGTGGTGGTGGCCGTGTCCCACGAGGACCCAGAGGTGAAGTTCAACTGGTACGTGG
ACGGCGTGGAGGTGCACAACGCCAAGACCAAGCCCAGAGAGGAGCAGTACAACAGCACCTACAGGGTGGT
GTCCGTGCTGACCGTGCTGCACCAGGACTGGCTGAACGGCAAAGAATACAAGTGCAAAGTCTCCAACAAG
GCCCTGGCTGCCCCAATCGAAAAGACAATCAGCAAGGCCAAGGGCCAGCCACGGGAGCCCCAGGTGTACA
CCCTGCCCCCCAGCCGGGAGGAGATGACCAAGAACCAGGTGTCCCTGACCTGTCTGGTGAAGGGCTTCTA
CCCCAGCGATATCGCCGTGGAGTGGGAGAGCAACGGCCAGCCCGAGAACAACTACAAGACCACCCCCCCA
GTGCTGGACAGCGACGGCAGCTTCTTCCTGTACAGCAAGCTGACCGTGGACAAGTCCAGGTGGCAGCAGG
GCAACGTGTTCAGCTGCAGCGTGATGCACGAGGCCCTGCACAACCACTACACCCAGAAGTCCCTGAGCCT
GAGCCCCGGCGGCAGCGGTCTTAATGATATTTTCGAGGCTCAGAAGATTGAGTGGCATGAACACCACCAC
CATCACCACTAAGGCCGGCCTGTAGTCACTGGCACAACGCGTTACCCGGTAAGCCAATCGGGTATACACG
GTCGTCATACTGCAGACAGGGTTCTTCTACTTTGCAAGATAGTCTTGAGTAGTAAAATAAATAGATAGAG
AAAATCAGCCTCGACTGTGCCTTCTAGTTGCCAGCCATCTGTTGTTTGCCCCTCCCCCGTGCCTTCCTTG
ACCCTGGAAGGTGCCACTCCCACTGTCCTTTCCTAATAAAATGAGGAAATTGCATCACAACACTCAACCC
TATCTCGGTCTATTCTTTTGATTTATAAGGGATTTTGCCGATTTCGGCCTATTGGTTAAAAAATGAGCTG
ATTTAACAAAAATTTAACGCGAATTAATTCTGTGGAATGTGTGTCAGTTAGGGTGTGGAAAGTCCCCAGG
CTCCCCAGCAGGCAGAAGTATGCAAAGCATGCATCTCAATTAGTCAGCAACCAGGTGTGGAAAGTCCCCA
GGCTCCCCAGCAGGCAGAAGTATGCAAAGCATGCATCTCAATTAGTCAGCAACCATAGTCCCGCCCCTAA
CTCCGCCCATCCCGCCCCTAACTCCGCCCAGTTCCGCCCATTCTCCGCCCCATGGCTGACTAATTTTTTT
TATTTATGCAGAGGCCGAGGCCGCCTCTGCCTCTGAGCTATTCCAGAAGTAGTGAGGAGGCTTTTTTGGA
GGCCTAGGCTTTTGCAAAAAGCTCCCGGGAGCTTGTATATCCATTTTCGGATCTGATCAGCACGTGTTGA
CAATTAATCATCGGCATAGTATATCGGCATAGTATAATACGACAAGGTGAGGAACTAAACCATGACCGAG
TACAAGCCCACGGTGCGCCTCGCCACCCGCGACGACGTCCCCAGGGCCGTACGCACCCTCGCCGCCGCGT
TCGCCGACTACCCCGCCACGCGCCACACCGTCGATCCGGACCGCCACATCGAGCGGGTCACCGAGCTGCA
AGAACTCTTCCTCACGCGCGTCGGGCTCGACATCGGCAAGGTGTGGGTCGCGGACGACGGCGCCGCGGTG
GCGGTCTGGACCACGCCGGAGAGCGTCGAAGCGGGGGCGGTGTTCGCCGAGATCGGCCCGCGCATGGCCG
AGTTGAGCGGTTCCCGGCTGGCCGCGCAGCAACAGATGGAAGGCCTCCTGGCGCCGCACCGGCCCAAGGA
GCCCGCGTGGTTCCTGGCCACCGTCGGCGTCTCGCCCGACCACCAGGGCAAGGGTCTGGGCAGCGCCGTC
GTGCTCCCCGGAGTGGAGGCGGCCGAGCGCGCCGGGGTGCCCGCCTTCCTGGAGACATCCGCGCCCCGCA
ACCTCCCCTTCTACGAGCGGCTCGGCTTCACCGTCACCGCCGACGTCGAGGTGCCCGAAGGACCGCGCAC
CTGGTGCATGACCCGCAAGCCCGGTGCCTGACACGTGCTACGAGATTTCGATTCCACCGCCGCCTTCTAT
GAAAGGTTGGGCTTCGGAATCGTTTTCCGGGACGCCGGCTGGATGATCCTCCAGCGCGGGGATCTCATGC
TGGAGTTCTTCGCCCACCCCAACTTGTTTATTGCAGCTTATAATGGTTACAAATAAAGCAATAGCATCAC
AAATTTCACAAATAAAGCATTTTTTTCACTGCATTCTAGTTGTGGTTTGTCCAAACTCATCAATGTATCT
TATCATGTCTGTATACCGTCGACCTCTAGCTAGAGCTTGGCGTAATCATGGTCATTACCAATGCTTAATC
AGTGAGGCACCTATCTCAGCGATCTGTCTATTTCGTTCATCCATAGTTGCCTGACTCCCCGTCGTGTAGA
TAACTACGATACGGGAGGGCTTACCATCTGGCCCCAGCGCTGCGATGATACCGCGAGAACCACGCTCACC
GGCTCCGGATTTATCAGCAATAAACCAGCCAGCCGGAAGGGCCGAGCGCAGAAGTGGTCCTGCAACTTTA
TCCGCCTCCATCCAGTCTATTAATTGTTGCCGGGAAGCTAGAGTAAGTAGTTCGCCAGTTAATAGTTTGC
GCAACGTTGTTGCCATCGCTACAGGCATCGTGGTGTCACGCTCGTCGTTTGGTATGGCTTCATTCAGCTC
CGGTTCCCAACGATCAAGGCGAGTTACATGATCCCCCATGTTGTGCAAAAAAGCGGTTAGCTCCTTCGGT
CCTCCGATCGTTGTCAGAAGTAAGTTGGCCGCAGTGTTATCACTCATGGTTATGGCAGCACTGCATAATT
CTCTTACTGTCATGCCATCCGTAAGATGCTTTTCTGTGACTGGTGAGTACTCAACCAAGTCATTCTGAGA
ATAGTGTATGCGGCGACCGAGTTGCTCTTGCCCGGCGTCAATACGGGATAATACCGCGCCACATAGCAGA
ACTTTAAAAGTGCTCATCATTGGAAAACGTTCTTCGGGGCGAAAACTCTCAAGGATCTTACCGCTGTTGA
GATCCAGTTCGATGTAACCCACTCGTGCACCCAACTGATCTTCAGCATCTTTTACTTTCACCAGCGTTTC
TGGGTGAGCAAAAACAGGAAGGCAAAATGCCGCAAAAAAGGGAATAAGGGCGACACGGAAATGTTGAATA
CTCATATTCTTCCTT
