>Addgene plasmid #156683 | pD649-HAsp-BTN2A2-Fc(DAPA)-AviTag-6xHis | depositor partial sequence | sequence record 302476 | insert (extracellular domain)
CAGTTTACAGTTGTGGGACCTGCCAATCCTATCCTGGCCATGGTCGGAGAGAACACCACACTGAGATGCC
ATCTGAGCCCCGAGAAGAACGCCGAGGATATGGAAGTGCGGTGGTTCAGAAGCCAGTTCAGCCCTGCCGT
GTTCGTGTACAAAGGCGGCAGAGAACGGACCGAGGAACAGATGGAAGAGTACCGGGGCAGAATCACCTTC
GTGTCCAAGGACATCAACAGAGGCAGCGTGGCCCTGGTCATCCACAATGTGACAGCCCAAGAGAACGGCA
TCTACCGGTGCTACTTCCAAGAGGGCAGAAGCTACGACGAGGCCATCCTGAGACTGGTGGTTGCCGGACT
GGGAAGCAAGCCCCTGATCGAGATTAAGGCCCAAGAGGATGGCAGCATCTGGCTGGAATGTATCAGCGGC
GGATGGTATCCTGAGCCTCTGACCGTTTGGAGAGATCCCTATGGCGAAGTGGTGCCCGCTCTGAAAGAAG
TGTCTATCGCCGACGCCGACGGCCTGTTTATGGTCACAACAGCCGTGATCATCCGGGACAAATACGTGCG
GAATGTGTCCTGCAGCGTGAACAACACACTGCTGGGCCAAGAGAAAGAAACCGTGATCTTCATCCCCGAG
AGCTTCATGCCTAGCGCCTCTCCATGGATGGTGGCTCTGGCTGTGATTCTGACCGCTTCTCCCTGGATG
